Addgene plasmid #106460: pCR3.1-CREM2 luc
Purpose: luciferase reporter, CMV promoter (CRE site adjacent to NFkB site mutated)
Depositing lab: Georg Weber. Depositing organization: Tufts Medical Center. Publication: Synergistic activation of the CMV promoter by NF-kappaB P50 and PKG. He B, Weber GF. Biochem Biophys Res Commun. 2004 Aug 13;321(1):13-20. doi: 10.1016/j.bbrc.2004.06.101. PubMed 15358208.
Backbone
  Vector backbone: pCR3.1
  Vector type: Mammalian Expression, Luciferase
  Selectable markers: Neomycin (select with G418)
Growth in bacteria
  Bacterial resistance: Ampicillin, 100 μg/mL
  Growth temperature: 37°C
  Growth strain: DH5alpha
  Copy number: High Copy
Gene/Insert
  Gene/Insert name: luciferase reporter, CMV promoter (CRE site adjacent to NFkB site mutated)
  Species: Synthetic
  Mutation: CRE site adjacent to NFkB site mutated
  Cloning method: Restriction Enzyme; 5′ cloning site HindIII (unknown if destroyed); 3′ cloning site XhoI (unknown if destroyed)
  Sequencing primers: 5′ CMV-F
Terms and licenses: Academic/Nonprofit Terms; Industry Terms: Not Available to Industry
How to cite: pCR3.1-CREM2 luc was a gift from Georg Weber (Addgene plasmid # 106460 ; http://n2t.net/addgene:106460 ; RRID:Addgene_106460)
