[The description below was written by a language model from this plasmid's Addgene catalogue record and pLannotate feature annotations shown in this document.]
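Description:
pCR3.1-CREM2 luc is a mammalian luciferase reporter plasmid built on the pCR3.1 expression backbone, designed to read out the activity of a mutated human cytomegalovirus immediate early promoter. The annotated 6,655 nt sequence begins with the CMV enhancer and promoter, followed by a T7 promoter and a firefly luciferase coding sequence (the enhanced luc+ version), terminated by the bovine growth hormone polyadenylation signal. The luciferase insert was placed by restriction cloning between HindIII and XhoI sites. The defining feature, according to the record, is a mutation of the cAMP response element (CRE) that lies adjacent to an NF-κB site within the CMV regulatory region. The feature table does not mark the position of this change, and the exact base substitutions are not stated. A few short annotated fragments (a truncated HIV-1 LTR match at the promoter boundary, small SV40 promoter and bGH poly(A) fragments, and a partial ble sequence) appear to be brief homology matches or backbone remnants rather than functional elements.

For propagation in bacteria the plasmid carries a high-copy ColE1/pUC-type origin and a β-lactamase gene conferring ampicillin resistance, and an f1 origin is also present for single-stranded DNA production. An SV40 early promoter drives the Tn5 neomycin phosphotransferase gene with an HSV thymidine kinase poly(A) signal, allowing G418 selection of stably transfected mammalian cells. Because luciferase output depends directly on the altered CMV promoter, the construct is suited to transfection assays that compare it with other promoter versions to test how this CRE site contributes to CMV promoter activation. The associated work concerns synergistic activation by NF-κB p50 and PKG.
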