Features (pLannotate 1.2.2; 17 found; start..end, strand, type, name):
      1..376     +  enhancer       CMV enhancer: human cytomegalovirus immediate early enhancer
    377..580     +  promoter       CMV promoter: human cytomegalovirus (CMV) immediate early promoter
    576..609     +  LTR            5' LTR (truncated) (fragment): truncated 5' long terminal repeat (LTR) from HIV-1
    625..643     +  promoter       T7 promoter: promoter for bacteriophage T7 RNA polymerase
    708..2360    +  CDS            luciferase: firefly luciferase; luc+; enhanced luc+ version of the luciferase gene
   2399..2623    +  polyA_signal   bGH poly(A) signal: bovine growth hormone polyadenylation signal
   2627..2645    +  promoter       SV40 promoter (fragment): SV40 enhancer and early promoter
   2755..3343    -  rep_origin     ori: high-copy-number ColE1/pMB1/pBR322/pUC origin of replication
   3565..3581    +  polyA_signal   bGH poly(A) signal (fragment): bovine growth hormone polyadenylation signal
   3672..3719    -  polyA_signal   HSV TK poly(A) signal: herpes simplex virus thymidine kinase polyadenylation signal (Cole and Stacy, 1985)
   3778..3930    -  CDS            ble (fragment): BLE_KLEPN - Experimental evidence at protein level: Swiss-Prot protein existence level 1. Binding protein with a strong affinity to the bleomycin family of antibiotics. Binds to CL990; an antimitotic-antibiotic compound. From Klebsiella pneumoniae.
   3951..4745    -  CDS            NeoR/KanR: aminoglycoside phosphotransferase from Tn5; aph(3')-II (or nptII); confers resistance to neomycin, kanamycin, and G418 (Geneticin®)
   4780..5137    -  promoter       SV40 promoter: SV40 enhancer and early promoter
   5139..5156    -  promoter       AmpR promoter (fragment): bla
   5197..6057    -  CDS            AmpR: β-lactamase; bla; confers resistance to ampicillin, carbenicillin, and related antibiotics
   6058..6162    -  promoter       AmpR promoter: bla
   6189..6617    +  rep_origin     f1 ori (sequence partly withheld): f1 bacteriophage origin of replication; arrow indicates direction of (+) strand synthesis
>Addgene plasmid #106460 | pCR3.1-CREM2 luc | addgene full sequence | sequence record 207859 | Addgene NGS Result
GACATTGATTATTGACTAGTTATTAATAGTAATCAATTACGGGGTCATTAGTTCATAGCCCATATATGGA
GTTCCGCGTTACATAACTTACGGTAAATGGCCCGCCTGGCTGACCGCCCAACGACCCCCGCCCATTGACG
TCAATAATGACGTATGTTCCCATAGTAACGCCAATAGGGACTTTCCATTGCAATGGGTGGAGTATTTACG
GTAAACTGCCCACTTGGCAGTACATCAAGTGTATCATATGCCAAGTACGCCCCCTATTGACGTCAATGAC
GGTAAATGGCCCGCCTGGCATTATGCCCAGTACATGACCTTATGGGACTTTCCTACTTGGCAGTACATCT
ACGTATTAGTCATCGCTATTACCATGGTGATGCGGTTTTGGCAGTACATCAATGGGCGTGGATAGCGGTT
TGACTCACGGGGATTTCCAAGTCTCCACCCCATTGACGTCAATGGGAGTTTGTTTTGGCACCAAAATCAA
CGGGACTTTCCAAAATGTCGTAACAACTCCGCCCCATTGACGCAAATGGGCGGTAGGCGTGTACGGTGGG
AGGTCTATATAAGCAGAGCTCTCTGGCTAACTAGAGAACCCACTGCTTACTGGCTTATCGAAATTAATAC
GACTCACTATAGGGAGACCCAAGCTGGCTAGCGTTTAAACTTAAGCTTGGCATTCCGGTACTGTTGGTAA
AGCCACCATGGAAGACGCCAAAAACATAAAGAAAGGCCCGGCGCCATTCTATCCGCTGGAAGATGGAACC
GCTGGAGAGCAACTGCATAAGGCTATGAAGAGATACGCCCTGGTTCCTGGAACAATTGCTTTTACAGATG
CACATATCGAGGTGGACATCACTTACGCTGAGTACTTCGAAATGTCCGTTCGGTTGGCAGAAGCTATGAA
ACGATATGGGCTGAATACAAATCACAGAATCGTCGTATGCAGTGAAAACTCTCTTCAATTCTTTATGCCG
GTGTTGGGCGCGTTATTTATCGGAGTTGCAGTTGCGCCCGCGAACGACATTTATAATGAACGTGAATTGC
TCAACAGTATGGGCATTTCGCAGCCTACCGTGGTGTTCGTTTCCAAAAAGGGGTTGCAAAAAATTTTGAA
CGTGCAAAAAAAGCTCCCAATCATCCAAAAAATTATTATCATGGATTCTAAAACGGATTACCAGGGATTT
CAGTCGATGTACACGTTCGTCACATCTCATCTACCTCCCGGTTTTAATGAATACGATTTTGTGCCAGAGT
CCTTCGATAGGGACAAGACAATTGCACTGATCATGAACTCCTCTGGATCTACTGGTCTGCCTAAAGGTGT
CGCTCTGCCTCATAGAACTGCCTGCGTGAGATTCTCGCATGCCAGAGATCCTATTTTTGGCAATCAAATC
ATTCCGGATACTGCGATTTTAAGTGTTGTTCCATTCCATCACGGTTTTGGAATGTTTACTACACTCGGAT
ATTTGATATGTGGATTTCGAGTCGTCTTAATGTATAGATTTGAAGAAGAGCTGTTTCTGAGGAGCCTTCA
GGATTACAAGATTCAAAGTGCGCTGCTGGTGCCAACCCTATTCTCCTTCTTCGCCAAAAGCACTCTGATT
GACAAATACGATTTATCTAATTTACACGAAATTGCTTCTGGTGGCGCTCCCCTCTCTAAGGAAGTCGGGG
AAGCGGTTGCCAAGAGGTTCCATCTGCCAGGTATCAGGCAAGGATATGGGCTCACTGAGACTACATCAGC
TATTCTGATTACACCCGAGGGGGATGATAAACCGGGCGCGGTCGGTAAAGTTGTTCCATTTTTTGAAGCG
AAGGTTGTGGATCTGGATACCGGGAAAACGCTGGGCGTTAATCAAAGAGGCGAACTGTGTGTGAGAGGTC
CTATGATTATGTCCGGTTATGTAAACAATCCGGAAGCGACCAACGCCTTGATTGACAAGGATGGATGGCT
ACATTCTGGAGACATAGCTTACTGGGACGAAGACGAACACTTCTTCATCGTTGACCGCCTGAAGTCTCTG
ATTAAGTACAAAGGCTATCAGGTGGCTCCCGCTGAATTGGAATCCATCTTGCTCCAACACCCCAACATCT
TCGACGCAGGTGTCGCAGGTCTTCCCGACGATGACGCCGGTGAACTTCCCGCCGCCGTTGTTGTTTTGGA
GCACGGAAAGACGATGACGGAAAAAGAGATCGTGGATTACGTCGCCAGTCAAGTAACAACCGCGAAAAAG
TTGCGCGGAGGAGTTGTGTTTGTGGACGAAGTACCGAAAGGTCTTACCGGAAAACTCGACGCAAGAAAAA
TCAGAGAGATCCTCATAAAGGCCAAGAAGGGCGGAAAGATCGCCGTGTAATTCTAGAGGGCCCGTTTAAA
CCCGCTGATCAGCCTCGACTGTGCCTTCTAGTTGCCAGCCATCTGTTGTTTGCCCCTCCCCCGTGCCTTC
CTTGACCCTGGAAGGTGCCACTCCCACTGTCCTTTCCTAATAAAATGAGGAAATTGCATCGCATTGTCTG
AGTAGGTGTCATTCTATTCTGGGGGGTGGGGTGGGGCAGGACAGCAAGGGGGAGGATTGGGAAGACAATA
GCAGGCATGCTGGGGATGCGGTGGGCTCTATGGCTTCTGAGGCGGAAAGAACCAGTGGCGGTAATACGGT
TATCCACAGAATCAGGGGATAACGCAGGAAAGAACATGTGAGCAAAAGGCCAGCAAAAGGCCAGGAACCG
TAAAAAGGCCGCGTTGCTGGCGTTTTTCCATAGGCTCCGCCCCCCTGACGAGCATCACAAAAATCGACGC
TCAAGTCAGAGGTGGCGAAACCCGACAGGACTATAAAGATACCAGGCGTTTCCCCCTGGAAGCTCCCTCG
TGCGCTCTCCTGTTCCGACCCTGCCGCTTACCGGATACCTGTCCGCCTTTCTCCCTTCGGGAAGCGTGGC
GCTTTCTCATAGCTCACGCTGTAGGTATCTCAGTTCGGTGTAGGTCGTTCGCTCCAAGCTGGGCTGTGTG
CACGAACCCCCCGTTCAGCCCGACCGCTGCGCCTTATCCGGTAACTATCGTCTTGAGTCCAACCCGGTAA
GACACGACTTATCGCCACTGGCAGCAGCCACTGGTAACAGGATTAGCAGAGCGAGGTATGTAGGCGGTGC
TACAGAGTTCTTGAAGTGGTGGCCTAACTACGGCTACACTAGAAGAACAGTATTTGGTATCTGCGCTCTG
CTGAAGCCAGTTACCTTCGGAAAAAGAGTTGGTAGCTCTTGATCCGGCAAACAAACCACCGCTGGTAGCG
GTGGTTTTTTTGTTTGCAAGCAGCAGATTACGCGCAGAAAAAAAGGATCTCAAGAAGATCCTTTGATCTT
TTCTACGGGGTCTGACGCTCAGTGGAACGAAAACTCACGTTAAGGGATTTTGGTCATGAGATTATCAAAA
AGGATCTTCACCTAGATCCTTTTAAATTAAAAATGAAGTTTTAAATCAATCTAAAGTATATATGAGTAAC
CTGAGGCTATGGCAGGGCCTGCCGCCCCGACGTTGGCTGCGAGCCCTGGGCCTTCACCCGAACTTGGGGG
GTGGGGTGGGGAAAAGGAAGAAACGCGGGCGTATTGGCCCCAATGGGGTCTCGGTGGGGTATCGACAGAG
TGCCAGCCCTGGGACCGAACCCCGCGTTTATGAACAAACGACCCAACACCGTGCGTTTTATTCTGTCTTT
TTATTGCCGTCATAGCGCGGGTTCCTTCCGGTATTGTCTCCTTCCGTGTTTCAGTTAGCCTCCCCCTAGG
GTGGGCGAAGAACTCCAGCATGAGATCCCCGCGCTGGAGGATCATCCAGCCGGCGTCCCGGAAAACGATT
CCGAAGCCCAACCTTTCATAGAAGGCGGCGGTGGAATCGAAATCTCGTGATGGCAGGTTGGGCGTCGCTT
GGTCGGTCATTTCGAACCCCAGAGTCCCGCTCAGAAGAACTCGTCAAGAAGGCGATAGAAGGCGATGCGC
TGCGAATCGGGAGCGGCGATACCGTAAAGCACGAGGAAGCGGTCAGCCCATTCGCCGCCAAGCTCTTCAG
CAATATCACGGGTAGCCAACGCTATGTCCTGATAGCGGTCCGCCACACCCAGCCGGCCACAGTCGATGAA
TCCAGAAAAGCGGCCATTTTCCACCATGATATTCGGCAAGCAGGCATCGCCATGGGTCACGACGAGATCC
TCGCCGTCGGGCATGCTCGCCTTGAGCCTGGCGAACAGTTCGGCTGGCGCGAGCCCCTGATGCTCTTCGT
CCAGATCATCCTGATCGACAAGACCGGCTTCCATCCGAGTACGTGCTCGCTCGATGCGATGTTTCGCTTG
GTGGTCGAATGGGCAGGTAGCCGGATCAAGCGTATGCAGCCGCCGCATTGCATCAGCCATGATGGATACT
TTCTCGGCAGGAGCAAGGTGAGATGACAGGAGATCCTGCCCCGGCACTTCGCCCAATAGCAGCCAGTCCC
TTCCCGCTTCAGTGACAACGTCGAGCACAGCTGCGCAAGGAACGCCCGTCGTGGCCAGCCACGATAGCCG
CGCTGCCTCGTCTTGCAGTTCATTCAGGGCACCGGACAGGTCGGTCTTGACAAAAAGAACCGGGCGCCCC
TGCGCTGACAGCCGGAACACGGCGGCATCAGAGCAGCCGATTGTCTGTTGTGCCCAGTCATAGCCGAATA
GCCTCTCCACCCAAGCGGCCGGAGAACCTGCGTGCAATCCATCTTGTTCAATCATGCGAAACGATCCTCA
TCCTGTCTCTTGATCGATCTTTGCAAAAGCCTAGGCCTCCAAAAAAGCCTCCTCACTACTTCTGGAATAG
CTCAGAGGCCGAGGCGGCCTCGGCCTCTGCATAAATAAAAAAAATTAGTCAGCCATGGGGCGGAGAATGG
GCGGAACTGGGCGGAGTTAGGGGCGGGATGGGCGGAGTTAGGGGCGGGACTATGGTTGCTGACTAATTGA
GATGCATGCTTTGCATACTTCTGCCTGCTGGGGAGCCTGGGGACTTTCCACACCTGGTTGCTGACTAATT
GAGATGCATGCTTTGCATACTTCTGCCTGCTGGGGAGCCTGGGGACTTTCCACACCCTAACTGACACACA
TTCCACAGCTGGTTCTTTCCGCCTCAGGACTCTTCCTTTTTCAATAAATCAATCTAAAGTATATATGAGT
AAACTTGGTCTGACAGTTACCAATGCTTAATCAGTGAGGCACCTATCTCAGCGATCTGTCTATTTCGTTC
ATCCATAGTTGCCTGACTCCCCGTCGTGTAGATAACTACGATACGGGAGGGCTTACCATCTGGCCCCAGT
GCTGCAATGATACCGCGAGACCCACGCTCACCGGCTCCAGATTTATCAGCAATAAACCAGCCAGCCGGAA
GGGCCGAGCGCAGAAGTGGTCCTGCAACTTTATCCGCCTCCATCCAGTCTATTAATTGTTGCCGGGAAGC
TAGAGTAAGTAGTTCGCCAGTTAATAGTTTGCGCAACGTTGTTGCCATTGCTACAGGCATCGTGGTGTCA
CGCTCGTCGTTTGGTATGGCTTCATTCAGCTCCGGTTCCCAACGATCAAGGCGAGTTACATGATCCCCCA
TGTTGTGCAAAAAAGCGGTTAGCTCCTTCGGTCCTCCGATCGTTGTCAGAAGTAAGTTGGCCGCAGTGTT
ATCACTCATGGTTATGGCAGCACTGCATAATTCTCTTACTGTCATGCCATCCGTAAGATGCTTTTCTGTG
ACTGGTGAGTACTCAACCAAGTCATTCTGAGAATAGTGTATGCGGCGACCGAGTTGCTCTTGCCCGGCGT
CAATACGGGATAATACCGCGCCACATAGCAGAACTTTAAAAGTGCTCATCATTGGAAAACGTTCTTCGGG
GCGAAAACTCTCAAGGATCTTACCGCTGTTGAGATCCAGTTCGATGTAACCCACTCGTGCACCCAACTGA
TCTTCAGCATCTTTTACTTTCACCAGCGTTTCTGGGTGAGCAAAAACAGGAAGGCAAAATGCCGCAAAAA
AGGGAATAAGGGCGACACGGAAATGTTGAATACTCATACTCTTCCTTTTTCAATATTATTGAAGCATTTA
TCAGGGTTATTGTCTCATGAGCGGATACATATTTGAATGTATTTAGAAAAATAAACAAATAGGGGTTCCG
CGCACATTTCCCCGAAAAGTGCCACCTG
[124 nt withheld, positions 6189-6312]
C
[91 nt withheld, positions 6314-6404]
A
[49 nt withheld, positions 6406-6454]
CCTTTGACGTTGGAGTCCACGTTCTTT
[37 nt withheld, positions 6482-6518]
ACCCTATCTCGGTCTATTCTTTTGATTTATAAGGGATTTTGCCGATTTCGGCCTATTGGTTAAAAAATGA
GCTGATTTAACAAAAATTTAACGCGAATTTTAACAAAATATTAACGCTTACAATTTACGCGCGCGTT
